Addgene plasmid #115917: pBS-f1(-)-ACTB-mEGFP
Purpose: donor to insert EGFP at the ACTB locus in human cells
Depositing lab: Erik Sontheimer. Depositing organization: University of Massachusetts, Worcester. Publication: Efficient Homology-Directed Repair with Circular Single-Stranded DNA Donors. Iyer S, Mir A, Vega-Badillo J, Roscoe BP, Ibraheim R, Zhu LJ, Lee J, Liu P, Luk K, Mintzer E, Guo D, Soares de Brito J, Emerson CP Jr, Zamore PD, Sontheimer EJ, Wolfe SA. CRISPR J. 2022 Oct;5(5):685-701. doi: 10.1089/crispr.2022.0058. Epub 2022 Sep 7. PubMed 36070530.
Backbone
  Vector backbone: pBluescript
  Backbone size w/o insert (bp): 2960
  Total vector size (bp): 5870
  Modifications to backbone: added homology arms and a fluorescent protein. F1 orientation is reversed
  Vector type: donor template
Growth in bacteria
  Bacterial resistance: Ampicillin, 100 μg/mL
  Growth temperature: 37°C
  Growth strain: DH5alpha
  Copy number: High Copy
Gene/Insert
  Gene/Insert name: ACTB-mEGFP
  Species: H. sapiens (human)
  Insert size (bp): 2700
  Tag / fusion protein: EGFP
  Cloning method: Gibson Cloning
  Sequencing primers: 5′ M13F; 3′ M13R
Resource information
  A portion of this plasmid was derived from a plasmid made by: Insert is based on Addgene plasmid: AICSDP-15:ACTB-mEGFP (Plasmid #87425).
Terms and licenses: Academic/Nonprofit Terms; Industry Terms: Not Available to Industry
Depositor comments: F1 orientation is reversed. Please visit https://www.biorxiv.org/content/10.1101/864199v1 for bioRxiv preprint.
How to cite: pBS-f1(-)-ACTB-mEGFP was a gift from Erik Sontheimer (Addgene plasmid # 115917 ; http://n2t.net/addgene:115917 ; RRID:Addgene_115917)
