[The description below was written by a language model from this plasmid's Addgene catalogue record and pLannotate feature annotations shown in this document.]
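Description:
pBS-f1(-)-ACTB-mEGFP is a 5.87 kb homology-directed repair donor template built on the pBluescript phagemid backbone, intended for knocking a monomeric EGFP tag into the human ACTB (β-actin) locus during genome editing. It is maintained in E. coli as a high-copy plasmid through the ColE1/pUC-type origin and selected with ampicillin via the β-lactamase gene and its native promoter. The usual pBluescript elements remain around the cloning site: flanking T7 and T3 promoters, fragments of the multiple cloning site, and the lac promoter/operator with a disrupted lacZα.

The roughly 2.7 kb insert, assembled by Gibson cloning and based on an earlier ACTB-mEGFP donor plasmid, consists of the mEGFP coding sequence flanked by human ACTB genomic homology arms. In the feature table, mEGFP lies immediately upstream of the first annotated actin coding segment, which is consistent with an N-terminal fusion to β-actin. The downstream arm contains several separate actin coding matches, probably ACTB exons interrupted by introns. The bovine, plant and insect labels on these matches come from automated annotation of a highly conserved protein, and the record gives the insert species as human. About 1 kb of unannotated sequence upstream of mEGFP presumably forms the other arm. No exogenous mammalian promoter is annotated, so fluorescence should depend on correct integration and expression from the endogenous locus.

A defining feature is the f1 bacteriophage origin, whose orientation has been reversed relative to the parental backbone. With helper phage, the f1 origin allows one strand of the phagemid to be packaged as circular single-stranded DNA, and its orientation determines which strand is recovered. This fits the associated work on circular single-stranded DNA donors for efficient homology-directed repair. The record does not specify the nuclease or guide RNA.
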