Features (pLannotate 1.2.2; 17 found; start..end, strand, type, name):
     87..105     +  promoter       T7 promoter: promoter for bacteriophage T7 RNA polymerase
    114..155     +  misc_feature   MCS (fragment): pBluescript multiple cloning site
   1139..1855    +  CDS            mEGFP: mEGFP is a basic (constitutively fluorescent) green fluorescent protein published in 2002, derived from Aequorea victoria. It has moderate acid sensitivity.
   1871..2044    +  CDS            ACTB (fragment): ACTB_BOVIN - Experimental evidence at protein level: Swiss-Prot protein existence level 1. Actin is a highly conserved protein that polymerizes to produce filaments that form cross-linked networks in the cytoplasm of cells. Actin exists in both monomeric (G-actin) and polymeric (F-actin) forms, both forms playing key functions, such as cell motility and contraction. In addition to their role in the cytoplasmic cytoskeleton, G- and F-actin also localize in the nucleus, and regulate gene transcription and motility and repair of damaged DNA. From Bos taurus (Bovine).
   2206..2340    +  CDS            ACT1_PSEMZ: Experimental evidence at protein level: Swiss-Prot protein existence level 1. Actins are highly conserved proteins that are involved in various types of cell motility and are ubiquitously expressed in all eukaryotic cells. Essential component of cell cytoskeleton; plays an important role in cytoplasmic streaming, cell shape determination, cell division, organelle movement and extension growth (By similarity). From Pseudotsuga menziesii (Douglas-fir) (Abies menziesii).
   2803..2868    +  CDS            ACT_SPOLI (fragment): Experimental evidence at transcript level: Swiss-Prot protein existence level 2. Actins are highly conserved proteins that are involved in various types of cell motility and are ubiquitously expressed in all eukaryotic cells. From Spodoptera littoralis (Egyptian cotton leafworm).
   3112..3134    +  misc_feature   MCS (fragment): pBluescript multiple cloning site
   3146..3164    -  promoter       T3 promoter: promoter for bacteriophage T3 RNA polymerase
   3209..3225    -  protein_bind   lac operator: The lac repressor binds to the lac operator to inhibit transcription in E. coli. This inhibition can be relieved by adding lactose or isopropyl-β-D-thiogalactopyranoside (IPTG). lac repressor encoded by lacI
   3233..3263    -  promoter       lac promoter: promoter for the E. coli lac operon
   3278..3299    -  protein_bind   CAP binding site: CAP binding activates transcription in the presence of cAMP. E. coli catabolite activator protein
   3312..3404    -  CDS            lacI (fragment): lac repressor; lacI; The lac repressor binds to the lac operator to inhibit transcription in E. coli. This inhibition can be relieved by adding lactose or isopropyl-β-D-thiogalactopyranoside (IPTG).
   3587..4175    -  rep_origin     ori: high-copy-number ColE1/pMB1/pBR322/pUC origin of replication
   4346..5206    -  CDS            AmpR: β-lactamase; bla; confers resistance to ampicillin, carbenicillin, and related antibiotics
   5207..5311    -  promoter       AmpR promoter: bla
   5337..5765    +  rep_origin     f1 ori (sequence partly withheld): f1 bacteriophage origin of replication; arrow indicates direction of (+) strand synthesis
   5797..84      -  CDS            lacZα (fragment) (across the origin): LacZα fragment of β-galactosidase; lacZ fragment
>Addgene plasmid #115917 | pBS-f1(-)-ACTB-mEGFP | addgene full sequence | sequence record 223590 | Addgene NGS Result
AAGGGGGATGTGCTGCAAGGCGATTAAGTTGGGTAACGCCAGGGTTTTCCCAGTCACGACGTTGTAAAAC
GACGGCCAGTGAATTGTAATACGACTCACTATAGGGCGAATTGGAGCTCCACCGCGGTGGCGGCCGCTCT
AGAACTAGTGGATCCGGCGGCGCCCTATAAAACCCAGCGGCGCGACGCGCCACCACCGCCGAGACCGCGT
CCGCCCCGCGAGCACAGAGCCTCGCCTTTGCCGATCCGCCGCCCGTCCACACCCGCCGCCAGGTAAGCCC
GGCCAGCCGACCGGGGCAGGCGGCTCACGGCCCGGCCGCAGGCGGCCGCGGCCCCTTCGCCCGTGCAGAG
CCGCCGTCTGGGCCGCAGCGGGGGGCGCATGGGGGGGGAACCGGACCGCCGTGGGGGGCGCGGGAGAAGC
CCCTGGGCCTCCGGAGATGGGGGACACCCCACGCCAGTTCGGAGGCGCGAGGCCGCGCTCGGGAGGCGCG
CTCCGGGGGTGCCGCTCTCGGGGCGGGGGCAACCGGCGGGGTCTTTGTCTGAGCCGGGCTCTTGCCAATG
GGGATCGCAGGGTGGGCGCGGCGGAGCCCCCGCCAGGCCCGGTGGGGGCTGGGGCGCCATTGCGCGTGCG
CGCTGGTCCTTTGGGCGCTAACTGCGTGCGCGCTGGGAATTGGCGCTAATTGCGCGTGCGCGCTGGGACT
CAAGGCGCTAACTGCGCGTGCGTTCTGGGGCCCGGGGTGCCGCGGCCTGGGCTGGGGCGAAGGCGGGCTC
GGCCGGAAGGGGTGGGGTCGCCGCGGCTCCCGGGCGCTTGCGCGCACTTCCTGCCCGAGCCGCTGGCCGC
CCGAGGGTGTGGCCGCTGCGTGCGCGCGCGCCGACCCGGCGCTGTTTGAACCGGGCGGAGGCGGGGCTGG
CGCCCGGTTGGGAGGGGGTTGGGGCCTGGCTTCCTGCCGCGCGCCGCGGGGACGCCTCCGACCAGTGTTT
GCCTTTTATGGTAATAACGCGGCCGGCCCGGCTTCCTTTGTCCCCAATCTGGGCGCGCGCCGGCGCCCCC
TGGCGGCCTAAGGACTCGGCGCGCCGGAAGTGGCCAGGGCGGGGGCGACCTCGGCTCACAGCGCGCCCGG
CTATTCTCGCAACTGACAATGGTGAGCAAGGGCGAGGAGCTGTTCACCGGGGTGGTGCCCATCCTGGTCG
AGCTGGACGGCGACGTAAACGGCCACAAGTTCAGCGTGTCCGGCGAGGGCGAGGGCGATGCCACCTACGG
CAAGCTGACCCTGAAGTTCATCTGCACCACCGGCAAGCTGCCCGTGCCCTGGCCCACCCTCGTGACCACC
CTGACCTACGGCGTGCAGTGCTTCAGCCGCTACCCCGACCACATGAAGCAGCACGACTTCTTCAAGTCCG
CCATGCCCGAAGGCTACGTCCAGGAGCGCACCATCTTCTTCAAGGACGACGGCAACTACAAGACCCGCGC
CGAGGTGAAGTTCGAGGGCGACACCCTGGTGAACCGCATCGAGCTGAAGGGCATCGACTTCAAGGAGGAC
GGCAACATCCTGGGGCACAAGCTGGAGTACAACTACAACAGCCACAACGTCTATATCATGGCCGACAAGC
AGAAGAACGGCATCAAGGTGAACTTCAAGATCCGCCACAACATCGAGGACGGCAGCGTGCAGCTCGCCGA
CCACTACCAGCAGAACACCCCCATCGGCGACGGCCCCGTGCTGCTGCCCGACAACCACTACCTGAGCACC
CAGTCCAAGCTGAGCAAAGACCCCAACGAGAAGCGCGATCACATGGTCCTGCTGGAGTTCGTGACCGCCG
CCGGGATCACTCTCGGCATGGACGAGCTGTACAAGGCCGGCTCCGGTACCGATGATGATATCGCAGCGCT
CGTCGTCGACAACGGCTCCGGCATGTGCAAGGCCGGCTTCGCGGGCGACGATGCCCCCCGGGCCGTCTTC
CCCTCCATCGTGGGGCGCCCCAGGCACCAGGTAGGGGAGCTGGCTGGGTGGGGCAGCCCCGGGAGCGGGC
GGGAGGCAAGGGCGCTTTCTCTGCACAGGAGCCTCCCGGTTTCCGGGGTGGGGGCTGCGCCCGTGCTCAG
GGCTTCTTGTCCTTTCCTTCCCAGGGCGTGATGGTGGGCATGGGTCAGAAGGATTCCTATGTGGGCGACG
AGGCCCAGAGCAAGAGAGGCATCCTCACCCTGAAGTACCCCATCGAGCACGGCATCGTCACCAACTGGGA
CGACATGGAGAAAATCTGGCACCACACCTTCTACAATGAGCTGCGTGTGGCTCCCGAGGAGCACCCCGTG
CTGCTGACCGAGGCCCCCCTGAACCCCAAGGCCAACCGCGAGAAGATGACCCAGGTGAGTGGCCCGCTAC
CTCTTCTGGTGGCCGCCTCCCTCCTTCCTGGCCTCCCGGAGCTGCGCCCTTTCTCACTGGTTCTCTCTTC
TGCCGTTTTCCGTAGGACTCTCTTCTCTGACCTGAGTCTCCTTTGGAACTCTGCAGGTTCTATTTGCTTT
TTCCCAGATGAGCTCTTTTTCTGGTGTTTGTCTCTCTGACTAGGTGTCTAAGACAGTGTTGTGGGTGTAG
GTACTAACACTGGCTCGTGTGACAAGGCCATGAGGCTGGTGTAAAGCGGCCTTGGAGTGTGTATTAAGTA
GGCGCACAGTAGGTCTGAACAGACTCCCCATCCCAAGACCCCAGCACACTTAGCCGTGTTCTTTGCACTT
TCTGCATGTCCCCCGTCTGGCCTGGCTGTCCCCAGTGGCTTCCCCAGTGTGACATGGTGTATCTCTGCCT
TACAGATCATGTTTGAGACCTTCAACACCCCAGCCATGTACGTTGCTATCCAGGCTGTGCTATCCCTTTG
AGGAAGATGAACTGAGATGTGTCAGGGTGACTTATTTCCATCATCGTCCTTAGGGGAGCTTGGGTAGGGG
CAAGGCGTGTAGCTGGGACCTAGGTCCAGACCCCTGGCTCTGCCACTGAACGGCTCAGGTGCTTTGGGCA
GTTACTCCCCGGCCTCACTTTGCACGTGTGCTTACCTAGTGGAGACAAAAGTACATACCTCGGTAGAGCG
CGCACGCCTGTAACCCCAGGTTAACTCTCTAACCTCGAGGGGGGGCCCGGTACCAGCTTTTGTTCCCTTT
AGTGAGGGTTAATTTCGAGCTTGGCGTAATCATGGTCATAGCTGTTTCCTGTGTGAAATTGTTATCCGCT
CACAATTCCACACAACATACGAGCCGGAAGCATAAAGTGTAAAGCCTGGGGTGCCTAATGAGTGAGCTAA
CTCACATTAATTGCGTTGCGCTCACTGCCCGCTTTCCAGTCGGGAAACCTGTCGTGCCAGCTGCATTAAT
GAATCGGCCAACGCGCGGGGAGAGGCGGTTTGCGTATTGGGCGCTCTTCCGCTTCCTCGCTCACTGACTC
GCTGCGCTCGGTCGTTCGGCTGCGGCGAGCGGTATCAGCTCACTCAAAGGCGGTAATACGGTTATCCACA
GAATCAGGGGATAACGCAGGAAAGAACATGTGAGCAAAAGGCCAGCAAAAGGCCAGGAACCGTAAAAAGG
CCGCGTTGCTGGCGTTTTTCCATAGGCTCCGCCCCCCTGACGAGCATCACAAAAATCGACGCTCAAGTCA
GAGGTGGCGAAACCCGACAGGACTATAAAGATACCAGGCGTTTCCCCCTGGAAGCTCCCTCGTGCGCTCT
CCTGTTCCGACCCTGCCGCTTACCGGATACCTGTCCGCCTTTCTCCCTTCGGGAAGCGTGGCGCTTTCTC
ATAGCTCACGCTGTAGGTATCTCAGTTCGGTGTAGGTCGTTCGCTCCAAGCTGGGCTGTGTGCACGAACC
CCCCGTTCAGCCCGACCGCTGCGCCTTATCCGGTAACTATCGTCTTGAGTCCAACCCGGTAAGACACGAC
TTATCGCCACTGGCAGCAGCCACTGGTAACAGGATTAGCAGAGCGAGGTATGTAGGCGGTGCTACAGAGT
TCTTGAAGTGGTGGCCTAACTACGGCTACACTAGAAGAACAGTATTTGGTATCTGCGCTCTGCTGAAGCC
AGTTACCTTCGGAAAAAGAGTTGGTAGCTCTTGATCCGGCAAACAAACCACCGCTGGTAGCGGTGGTTTT
TTTGTTTGCAAGCAGCAGATTACGCGCAGAAAAAAAGGATCTCAAGAAGATCCTTTGATCTTTTCTACGG
GGTCTGACGCTCAGTGGAACGAAAACTCACGTTAAGGGATTTTGGTCATGAGATTATCAAAAAGGATCTT
CACCTAGATCCTTTTAAATTAAAAATGAAGTTTTAAATCAATCTAAAGTATATATGAGTAAACTTGGTCT
GACAGTTACCAATGCTTAATCAGTGAGGCACCTATCTCAGCGATCTGTCTATTTCGTTCATCCATAGTTG
CCTGACTCCCCGTCGTGTAGATAACTACGATACGGGAGGGCTTACCATCTGGCCCCAGTGCTGCAATGAT
ACCGCGAGACCCACGCTCACCGGCTCCAGATTTATCAGCAATAAACCAGCCAGCCGGAAGGGCCGAGCGC
AGAAGTGGTCCTGCAACTTTATCCGCCTCCATCCAGTCTATTAATTGTTGCCGGGAAGCTAGAGTAAGTA
GTTCGCCAGTTAATAGTTTGCGCAACGTTGTTGCCATTGCTACAGGCATCGTGGTGTCACGCTCGTCGTT
TGGTATGGCTTCATTCAGCTCCGGTTCCCAACGATCAAGGCGAGTTACATGATCCCCCATGTTGTGCAAA
AAAGCGGTTAGCTCCTTCGGTCCTCCGATCGTTGTCAGAAGTAAGTTGGCCGCAGTGTTATCACTCATGG
TTATGGCAGCACTGCATAATTCTCTTACTGTCATGCCATCCGTAAGATGCTTTTCTGTGACTGGTGAGTA
CTCAACCAAGTCATTCTGAGAATAGTGTATGCGGCGACCGAGTTGCTCTTGCCCGGCGTCAATACGGGAT
AATACCGCGCCACATAGCAGAACTTTAAAAGTGCTCATCATTGGAAAACGTTCTTCGGGGCGAAAACTCT
CAAGGATCTTACCGCTGTTGAGATCCAGTTCGATGTAACCCACTCGTGCACCCAACTGATCTTCAGCATC
TTTTACTTTCACCAGCGTTTCTGGGTGAGCAAAAACAGGAAGGCAAAATGCCGCAAAAAAGGGAATAAGG
GCGACACGGAAATGTTGAATACTCATACTCTTCCTTTTTCAATATTATTGAAGCATTTATCAGGGTTATT
GTCTCATGAGCGGATACATATTTGAATGTATTTAGAAAAATAAACAAATAGGGGTTCCGCGCACATTTCC
CCGAAAAGTGCCACC
[125 nt withheld, positions 5336-5460]
C
[91 nt withheld, positions 5462-5552]
A
[49 nt withheld, positions 5554-5602]
CCTTTGACGTTGGAGTCCACGTTCTTT
[37 nt withheld, positions 5630-5666]
ACCCTATCTCGGTCTATTCTTTTGATTTATAAGGGATTTTGCCGATTTCGGCCTATTGGTTAAAAAATGA
GCTGATTTAACAAAAATTTAACGCGAATTTTAACAAAATATTAACGCTTACAATTTCCCATTCGCCATTC
AGGCTGCGCAACTGTTGGGAAGGGCGATCGGTGCGGGCCTCTTCGCTATTACGCCAGCTGGCGA
